Addgene plasmid #135986: pcDNA3-P4:gs:nls:CIBN
Purpose: Expresses the P4 coiled coil fused to the CIBN blue light-inducible domain in mammalian cells
Depositing lab: Roman Jerala. Depositing organization: National Institute of Chemistry. Publication: A tunable orthogonal coiled-coil interaction toolbox for engineering mammalian cells. Lebar T, Lainscek D, Merljak E, Aupic J, Jerala R. Nat Chem Biol. 2020 Jan 6. pii: 10.1038/s41589-019-0443-y. doi: 10.1038/s41589-019-0443-y. PubMed 31907374.
Backbone
  Vector backbone: pcDNA3
  Backbone manufacturer: ThermoFisher
  Backbone size w/o insert (bp): 5400
  Total vector size (bp): 6079
  Vector type: Mammalian Expression
  Selectable markers: Neomycin (select with G418)
Growth in bacteria
  Bacterial resistance: Ampicillin, 100 μg/mL
  Growth temperature: 37°C
  Growth strain: DH5alpha
  Copy number: High Copy
Gene/Insert
  Gene/Insert name: P4 coiled-coil fused to the CIBN domain
  Species: A. thaliana (mustard weed), Synthetic
  Insert size (bp): 663
  Promoter: CMV
  Cloning method: Gibson Cloning
  Sequencing primers: 5′ CGCAAATGGGCGGTAGGCGTG; 3′ TAGAAGGCACAGTCGAGG
Terms and licenses: Academic/Nonprofit Terms; Industry Terms: Not Available to Industry
How to cite: pcDNA3-P4:gs:nls:CIBN was a gift from Roman Jerala (Addgene plasmid # 135986 ; http://n2t.net/addgene:135986 ; RRID:Addgene_135986)
