[The description below was written by a language model from this plasmid's Addgene catalogue record and pLannotate feature annotations shown in this document.]
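Description:
pcDNA3-P4:gs:nls:CIBN is a mammalian expression plasmid of about 6.1 kb built on the pcDNA3 backbone. It is propagated in E. coli through a high-copy ColE1/pUC-type origin with ampicillin selection (AmpR under its own bla promoter), and it also carries an f1 origin. For selection in mammalian cells, an SV40 enhancer/early promoter drives the neomycin phosphotransferase gene, terminated by an SV40 polyadenylation signal, which allows G418 selection. The annotation also picks up short remnants typical of this backbone (fragments of bom, lacI, ble and the lac promoter/operator region, plus a brief match to an HIV-1 LTR just downstream of the CMV promoter). These are not functional parts of the design.

The payload is a 663 bp fusion open reading frame, inserted by Gibson assembly between the CMV immediate-early enhancer/promoter and the bovine growth hormone polyadenylation signal, with flanking T7 and SP6 promoters from the vector. As the name indicates, it encodes the synthetic P4 coiled-coil peptide, followed by a "gs" element (presumably a glycine-serine linker), an SV40 large T antigen nuclear localization signal, and CIBN. CIBN is the N-terminal portion of the Arabidopsis thaliana CIB1 transcription factor, which binds cryptochrome 2 (CRY2) once CRY2 has absorbed blue light. The feature table annotates the NLS and CIBN, but not the P4 segment or linker, which presumably lie in the unannotated stretch just upstream of the NLS.

The construct comes from a toolbox of tunable, orthogonal coiled-coil pairs for engineering mammalian cells. It produces a nuclear-targeted protein in which the P4 peptide can pair with a coiled-coil partner, while CIBN adds blue-light-inducible association with CRY2 fusions. The record does not name the specific partner constructs or assays.
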