Features (pLannotate 1.2.2; 22 found; start..end, strand, type, name):
     28..80      -  misc_feature   bom (fragment): basis of mobility region from pBR322
    235..614     +  enhancer       CMV enhancer: human cytomegalovirus immediate early enhancer
    615..818     +  promoter       CMV promoter: human cytomegalovirus (CMV) immediate early promoter
    814..847     +  LTR            5' LTR (truncated) (fragment): truncated 5' long terminal repeat (LTR) from HIV-1
    863..881     +  promoter       T7 promoter: promoter for bacteriophage T7 RNA polymerase
   1085..1105    +  CDS            SV40 NLS: nuclear localization signal of SV40 (simian virus 40) large T antigen
   1106..1612    +  CDS            CIBN: N-terminal portion of the CIB1 transcription factor from Arabidopsis thaliana binds to CRY2 (cryptochrome 2) that has absorbed blue light (Kennedy et al., 2010)
   1631..1649    -  promoter       SP6 promoter: promoter for bacteriophage SP6 RNA polymerase
   1675..1899    +  polyA_signal   bGH poly(A) signal: bovine growth hormone polyadenylation signal
   1903..1924    +  promoter       SV40 promoter (fragment): SV40 enhancer and early promoter
   1945..2373    +  rep_origin     f1 ori (sequence partly withheld): f1 bacteriophage origin of replication; arrow indicates direction of (+) strand synthesis
   2387..2716    +  promoter       SV40 promoter: SV40 enhancer and early promoter
   2783..3574    +  CDS            neo: KKA2_KLEPN - Also known as kan, nptII. Experimental evidence at protein level: Swiss-Prot protein existence level 1. Resistance to kanamycin, neomycin, paromomycin, ribostamycin, butirosin and gentamicin B. From Klebsiella pneumoniae.
   3598..3756    +  CDS            ble (fragment): BLE_KLEPN - Experimental evidence at protein level: Swiss-Prot protein existence level 1. Binding protein with a strong affinity to the bleomycin family of antibiotics. Binds to CL990; an antimitotic-antibiotic compound. From Klebsiella pneumoniae.
   3751..3872    +  polyA_signal   SV40 poly(A) signal: SV40 polyadenylation signal
   3945..3961    -  protein_bind   lac operator: The lac repressor binds to the lac operator to inhibit transcription in E. coli. This inhibition can be relieved by adding lactose or isopropyl-β-D-thiogalactopyranoside (IPTG). lac repressor encoded by lacI
   3969..3999    -  promoter       lac promoter: promoter for the E. coli lac operon
   4014..4035    -  protein_bind   CAP binding site: CAP binding activates transcription in the presence of cAMP. E. coli catabolite activator protein
   4048..4140    -  CDS            lacI (fragment): lac repressor; lacI; The lac repressor binds to the lac operator to inhibit transcription in E. coli. This inhibition can be relieved by adding lactose or isopropyl-β-D-thiogalactopyranoside (IPTG).
   4323..4911    -  rep_origin     ori: high-copy-number ColE1/pMB1/pBR322/pUC origin of replication
   5082..5942    -  CDS            AmpR: β-lactamase; bla; confers resistance to ampicillin, carbenicillin, and related antibiotics
   5943..6047    -  promoter       AmpR promoter: bla
>Addgene plasmid #135986 | pcDNA3-P4:gs:nls:CIBN | addgene full sequence | sequence record 269554 | Addgene NGS Result
GACGGATCGGGAGATCTCCCGATCCCCTATGGTGCACTCTCAGTACAATCTGCTCTGATGCCGCATAGTT
AAGCCAGTATCTGCTCCCTGCTTGTGTGTTGGAGGTCGCTGAGTAGTGCGCGAGCAAAATTTAAGCTACA
ACAAGGCAAGGCTTGACCGACAATTGCATGAAGAATCTGCTTAGGGTTAGGCGTTTTGCGCTGCTTCGCG
ATGTACGGGCCAGATATACGCGTTGACATTGATTATTGACTAGTTATTAATAGTAATCAATTACGGGGTC
ATTAGTTCATAGCCCATATATGGAGTTCCGCGTTACATAACTTACGGTAAATGGCCCGCCTGGCTGACCG
CCCAACGACCCCCGCCCATTGACGTCAATAATGACGTATGTTCCCATAGTAACGCCAATAGGGACTTTCC
ATTGACGTCAATGGGTGGAGTATTTACGGTAAACTGCCCACTTGGCAGTACATCAAGTGTATCATATGCC
AAGTACGCCCCCTATTGACGTCAATGACGGTAAATGGCCCGCCTGGCATTATGCCCAGTACATGACCTTA
TGGGACTTTCCTACTTGGCAGTACATCTACGTATTAGTCATCGCTATTACCATGGTGATGCGGTTTTGGC
AGTACATCAATGGGCGTGGATAGCGGTTTGACTCACGGGGATTTCCAAGTCTCCACCCCATTGACGTCAA
TGGGAGTTTGTTTTGGCACCAAAATCAACGGGACTTTCCAAAATGTCGTAACAACTCCGCCCCATTGACG
CAAATGGGCGGTAGGCGTGTACGGTGGGAGGTCTATATAAGCAGAGCTCTCTGGCTAACTAGAGAACCCA
CTGCTTACTGGCTTATCGAAATTAATACGACTCACTATAGGGAGACCCAAGCTTGGTACCGAGCTCGGAT
CCACTAGTAACGGCCGCCAGTGTGCTGGAATTCGCCACCATGAGCCCGGAAGATAAAATTGCTCAGCTGA
AACAAAAAATCCAAGCGCTGAAACAGGAAAACCAGCAGCTGGAAGAGGAAAACGCCGCACTGGAATATGG
TGGCGGCTCTGGCGGCGGCTCCGGAGGCTCTGATCCAAAAAAGAAGAGAAAGGTAAATGGAGCTATAGGA
GGTGACCTTTTGCTCAATTTTCCTGACATGTCGGTCCTAGAGCGCCAAAGGGCTCACCTCAAGTACCTCA
ATCCCACCTTTGATTCTCCTCTCGCCGGCTTCTTTGCCGATTCTTCAATGATTACCGGCGGCGAGATGGA
CAGCTATCTTTCGACTGCCGGTTTGAATCTTCCGATGATGTACGGTGAGACGACGGTGGAAGGTGATTCA
AGACTCTCAATTTCGCCGGAAACGACGCTTGGGACTGGAAATTTCAAGGCAGCGAAGTTTGATACAGAGA
CTAAGGATTGTAATGAGGCGGCGAAGAAGATGACGATGAACAGAGATGACCTAGTAGAAGAAGGAGAAGA
AGAGAAGTCGAAAATAACAGAGCAAAACAATGGGAGCACAAAAAGCATCAAGAAGATGAAACACAAAGCC
AAGAAAGAAGAGAACAATTTCTCTAATGATTCATCTAAAGTGACGAAGGAATTGGAGAAAACGGATTATA
TTTAATCTAGAGGGCCCTATTCTATAGTGTCACCTAAATGCTAGAGCTCGCTGATCAGCCTCGACTGTGC
CTTCTAGTTGCCAGCCATCTGTTGTTTGCCCCTCCCCCGTGCCTTCCTTGACCCTGGAAGGTGCCACTCC
CACTGTCCTTTCCTAATAAAATGAGGAAATTGCATCGCATTGTCTGAGTAGGTGTCATTCTATTCTGGGG
GGTGGGGTGGGGCAGGACAGCAAGGGGGAGGATTGGGAAGACAATAGCAGGCATGCTGGGGATGCGGTGG
GCTCTATGGCTTCTGAGGCGGAAAGAACCAGCTGGGGCTCTAGGGGGTATCCCC
[124 nt withheld, positions 1945-2068]
C
[91 nt withheld, positions 2070-2160]
A
[49 nt withheld, positions 2162-2210]
CCTTTGACGTTGGAGTCCACGTTCTTT
[37 nt withheld, positions 2238-2274]
ACCCTATCTCGGTCTATTCTTTTGATTTATAAGGGATTTTGCCGATTTCGGCCTATTGGTTAAAAAATGA
GCTGATTTAACAAAAATTTAACGCGAATTAATTCTGTGGAATGTGTGTCAGTTAGGGTGTGGAAAGTCCC
CAGGCTCCCCAGCAGGCAGAAGTATGCAAAGCATGCATCTCAATTAGTCAGCAACCAGGTGTGGAAAGTC
CCCAGGCTCCCCAGCAGGCAGAAGTATGCAAAGCATGCATCTCAATTAGTCAGCAACCATAGTCCCGCCC
CTAACTCCGCCCATCCCGCCCCTAACTCCGCCCAGTTCCGCCCATTCTCCGCCCCATGGCTGACTAATTT
TTTTTATTTATGCAGAGGCCGAGGCCGCCTCTGCCTCTGAGCTATTCCAGAAGTAGTGAGGAGGCTTTTT
TGGAGGCCTAGGCTTTTGCAAAAAGCTCCCGGGAGCTTGTATATCCATTTTCGGATCTGATCAAGAGACA
GGATGAGGATCGTTTCGCATGATTGAACAAGATGGATTGCACGCAGGTTCTCCGGCCGCTTGGGTGGAGA
GGCTATTCGGCTATGACTGGGCACAACAGACAATCGGCTGCTCTGATGCCGCCGTGTTCCGGCTGTCAGC
GCAGGGGCGCCCGGTTCTTTTTGTCAAGACCGACCTGTCCGGTGCCCTGAATGAACTGCAGGACGAGGCA
GCGCGGCTATCGTGGCTGGCCACGACGGGCGTTCCTTGCGCAGCTGTGCTCGACGTTGTCACTGAAGCGG
GAAGGGACTGGCTGCTATTGGGCGAAGTGCCGGGGCAGGATCTCCTGTCATCTCACCTTGCTCCTGCCGA
GAAAGTATCCATCATGGCTGATGCAATGCGGCGGCTGCATACGCTTGATCCGGCTACCTGCCCATTCGAC
CACCAAGCGAAACATCGCATCGAGCGAGCACGTACTCGGATGGAAGCCGGTCTTGTCGATCAGGATGATC
TGGACGAAGAGCATCAGGGGCTCGCGCCAGCCGAACTGTTCGCCAGGCTCAAGGCGCGCATGCCCGACGG
CGAGGATCTCGTCGTGACCCATGGCGATGCCTGCTTGCCGAATATCATGGTGGAAAATGGCCGCTTTTCT
GGATTCATCGACTGTGGCCGGCTGGGTGTGGCGGACCGCTATCAGGACATAGCGTTGGCTACCCGTGATA
TTGCTGAAGAGCTTGGCGGCGAATGGGCTGACCGCTTCCTCGTGCTTTACGGTATCGCCGCTCCCGATTC
GCAGCGCATCGCCTTCTATCGCCTTCTTGACGAGTTCTTCTGAGCGGGACTCTGGGGTTCGAAATGACCG
ACCAAGCGACGCCCAACCTGCCATCACGAGATTTCGATTCCACCGCCGCCTTCTATGAAAGGTTGGGCTT
CGGAATCGTTTTCCGGGACGCCGGCTGGATGATCCTCCAGCGCGGGGATCTCATGCTGGAGTTCTTCGCC
CACCCCAACTTGTTTATTGCAGCTTATAATGGTTACAAATAAAGCAATAGCATCACAAATTTCACAAATA
AAGCATTTTTTTCACTGCATTCTAGTTGTGGTTTGTCCAAACTCATCAATGTATCTTATCATGTCTGTAT
ACCGTCGACCTCTAGCTAGAGCTTGGCGTAATCATGGTCATAGCTGTTTCCTGTGTGAAATTGTTATCCG
CTCACAATTCCACACAACATACGAGCCGGAAGCATAAAGTGTAAAGCCTGGGGTGCCTAATGAGTGAGCT
AACTCACATTAATTGCGTTGCGCTCACTGCCCGCTTTCCAGTCGGGAAACCTGTCGTGCCAGCTGCATTA
ATGAATCGGCCAACGCGCGGGGAGAGGCGGTTTGCGTATTGGGCGCTCTTCCGCTTCCTCGCTCACTGAC
TCGCTGCGCTCGGTCGTTCGGCTGCGGCGAGCGGTATCAGCTCACTCAAAGGCGGTAATACGGTTATCCA
CAGAATCAGGGGATAACGCAGGAAAGAACATGTGAGCAAAAGGCCAGCAAAAGGCCAGGAACCGTAAAAA
GGCCGCGTTGCTGGCGTTTTTCCATAGGCTCCGCCCCCCTGACGAGCATCACAAAAATCGACGCTCAAGT
CAGAGGTGGCGAAACCCGACAGGACTATAAAGATACCAGGCGTTTCCCCCTGGAAGCTCCCTCGTGCGCT
CTCCTGTTCCGACCCTGCCGCTTACCGGATACCTGTCCGCCTTTCTCCCTTCGGGAAGCGTGGCGCTTTC
TCATAGCTCACGCTGTAGGTATCTCAGTTCGGTGTAGGTCGTTCGCTCCAAGCTGGGCTGTGTGCACGAA
CCCCCCGTTCAGCCCGACCGCTGCGCCTTATCCGGTAACTATCGTCTTGAGTCCAACCCGGTAAGACACG
ACTTATCGCCACTGGCAGCAGCCACTGGTAACAGGATTAGCAGAGCGAGGTATGTAGGCGGTGCTACAGA
GTTCTTGAAGTGGTGGCCTAACTACGGCTACACTAGAAGAACAGTATTTGGTATCTGCGCTCTGCTGAAG
CCAGTTACCTTCGGAAAAAGAGTTGGTAGCTCTTGATCCGGCAAACAAACCACCGCTGGTAGCGGTGGTT
TTTTTGTTTGCAAGCAGCAGATTACGCGCAGAAAAAAAGGATCTCAAGAAGATCCTTTGATCTTTTCTAC
GGGGTCTGACGCTCAGTGGAACGAAAACTCACGTTAAGGGATTTTGGTCATGAGATTATCAAAAAGGATC
TTCACCTAGATCCTTTTAAATTAAAAATGAAGTTTTAAATCAATCTAAAGTATATATGAGTAAACTTGGT
CTGACAGTTACCAATGCTTAATCAGTGAGGCACCTATCTCAGCGATCTGTCTATTTCGTTCATCCATAGT
TGCCTGACTCCCCGTCGTGTAGATAACTACGATACGGGAGGGCTTACCATCTGGCCCCAGTGCTGCAATG
ATACCGCGAGACCCACGCTCACCGGCTCCAGATTTATCAGCAATAAACCAGCCAGCCGGAAGGGCCGAGC
GCAGAAGTGGTCCTGCAACTTTATCCGCCTCCATCCAGTCTATTAATTGTTGCCGGGAAGCTAGAGTAAG
TAGTTCGCCAGTTAATAGTTTGCGCAACGTTGTTGCCATTGCTACAGGCATCGTGGTGTCACGCTCGTCG
TTTGGTATGGCTTCATTCAGCTCCGGTTCCCAACGATCAAGGCGAGTTACATGATCCCCCATGTTGTGCA
AAAAAGCGGTTAGCTCCTTCGGTCCTCCGATCGTTGTCAGAAGTAAGTTGGCCGCAGTGTTATCACTCAT
GGTTATGGCAGCACTGCATAATTCTCTTACTGTCATGCCATCCGTAAGATGCTTTTCTGTGACTGGTGAG
TACTCAACCAAGTCATTCTGAGAATAGTGTATGCGGCGACCGAGTTGCTCTTGCCCGGCGTCAATACGGG
ATAATACCGCGCCACATAGCAGAACTTTAAAAGTGCTCATCATTGGAAAACGTTCTTCGGGGCGAAAACT
CTCAAGGATCTTACCGCTGTTGAGATCCAGTTCGATGTAACCCACTCGTGCACCCAACTGATCTTCAGCA
TCTTTTACTTTCACCAGCGTTTCTGGGTGAGCAAAAACAGGAAGGCAAAATGCCGCAAAAAAGGGAATAA
GGGCGACACGGAAATGTTGAATACTCATACTCTTCCTTTTTCAATATTATTGAAGCATTTATCAGGGTTA
TTGTCTCATGAGCGGATACATATTTGAATGTATTTAGAAAAATAAACAAATAGGGGTTCCGCGCACATTT
CCCCGAAAAGTGCCACCTGACGTC
